Addgene plasmid #216710: T7-LacO-Halo-RGD-STReTCh (Force Inert)
Purpose: Expresses HaloTag-RGD-STReTCh Force Inert Control in bacteria
Depositing lab: Alex Dunn. Depositing organization: Stanford University. Publication: Facile detection of mechanical forces across proteins in cells with STReTCh. Zhong BL, Vachharajani VT, Dunn AR. Cell Rep Methods. 2022 Sep 2;2(9):100278. doi: 10.1016/j.crmeth.2022.100278. eCollection 2022 Sep 19. PubMed 36160040.
Backbone
  Vector backbone: pJ414
  Backbone manufacturer: ATUM
  Backbone size w/o insert (bp): 4000
  Total vector size (bp): 5300
  Vector type: Bacterial Expression
Growth in bacteria
  Bacterial resistance: Ampicillin, 100 μg/mL
  Growth temperature: 37°C
  Growth strain: DH5alpha
  Copy number: High Copy
Gene/Insert
  Gene/Insert name: HaloTag-RGD-STReTCh
  Species: Synthetic
  Insert size (bp): 1300
  Tag / fusion protein: HaloTag (N terminal on backbone); 6xHis (C terminal on backbone)
Terms and licenses: Academic/Nonprofit Terms; Industry Terms: Not Available to Industry
How to cite: T7-LacO-Halo-RGD-STReTCh (Force Inert) was a gift from Alex Dunn (Addgene plasmid # 216710 ; http://n2t.net/addgene:216710 ; RRID:Addgene_216710)
