[The description below was written by a language model from this plasmid's Addgene catalogue record and pLannotate feature annotations shown in this document.]
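Description:
T7-LacO-Halo-RGD-STReTCh (Force Inert) is a bacterial expression plasmid of about 5.3 kb built on the commercial pJ414 backbone. It replicates from a high-copy ColE1/pUC-type origin and is selected with ampicillin through a β-lactamase gene driven by its own promoter. The backbone also carries a lacI repressor gene with its promoter. Short annotated fragments of rrnB terminators, 5S rRNA, lacZα and KanR are backbone remnants or insulating elements, not functional markers.

The expression cassette consists of a T7 promoter immediately followed by a lac operator, an open reading frame of roughly 1.3 kb, and a T7 terminator. Transcription therefore depends on T7 RNA polymerase supplied by the host. It is held off by LacI until lactose or IPTG is added. The feature table annotates only the first part of the coding region, as the haloalkane dehalogenase dhaA, which is the parent enzyme of HaloTag. The remaining sequence up to the terminator is unannotated. According to the catalogue fields it encodes the synthetic RGD-STReTCh portion and a C-terminal 6xHis tag, which would allow metal-affinity purification.

HaloTag provides covalent attachment to chloroalkane ligands, and RGD is the classic integrin-binding motif. STReTCh is a module developed for detecting mechanical forces across proteins in cells. This plasmid produces the force-inert version, intended as a negative control for the force-responsive sensor. The record does not state what sequence change makes it force-inert, nor does it give the internal composition of the STReTCh module.
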