Features (pLannotate 1.2.2; 14 found; start..end, strand, type, name):
    578..1166    +  rep_origin     ori: high-copy-number ColE1/pMB1/pBR322/pUC origin of replication
   1391..1408    +  terminator     rrnB T2 terminator (fragment): transcription terminator T2 from the E. coli rrnB gene
   1433..1452    -  CDS            lacZα (fragment): LacZα fragment of β-galactosidase; lacZ fragment
   1915..1933    +  promoter       T7 promoter: promoter for bacteriophage T7 RNA polymerase
   1934..1958    +  protein_bind   lac operator: The lac repressor binds to the lac operator to inhibit transcription in E. coli. This inhibition can be relieved by adding lactose or isopropyl-β-D-thiogalactopyranoside (IPTG). lac repressor encoded by lacI
   2007..2882    +  CDS            dhaA: DHAA_PSEPV - Experimental evidence at protein level: Swiss-Prot protein existence level 1. Catalyzes hydrolytic cleavage of carbon-halogen bonds in halogenated aliphatic compounds, leading to the formation of the corresponding primary alcohols, halide ions and protons. Has a broad substrate specificity, as it is able to dehalogenate mono- and di- chlorinated and brominated alkanes (up to at least C10), and the two isomers of 1,3-dichloropropene to 3-chloroallyl alcohol; the highest activity was found with 1,2-dibromoethane, while no activity was observed with the analog 1,2-dichloroethane. Fro
   3334..3381    +  terminator     T7 terminator: transcription terminator for bacteriophage T7 RNA polymerase
   3441..3481    -  terminator     rrnB T1 terminator (fragment): transcription terminator T1 from the E. coli rrnB gene
   3483..3598    -  ncRNA          5S rRNA: Accession: RF00001 - 5S ribosomal RNA
   3629..3653    +  CDS            KanR (fragment): aminoglycoside phosphotransferase; aph(3')-Ia; confers resistance to kanamycin
   3683..3779    +  promoter       AmpR promoter (fragment): bla
   3782..4642    +  CDS            AmpR: β-lactamase; bla; confers resistance to ampicillin, carbenicillin, and related antibiotics
   4651..4724    +  promoter       lacI promoter (fragment): lacI
   4725..489     +  CDS            lacI (across the origin): LACI_ECOLI - Experimental evidence at protein level: Swiss-Prot protein existence level 1. Repressor of the lactose operon. Binds allolactose as an inducer. From Escherichia coli (strain K12).
>Addgene plasmid #216710 | T7-LacO-Halo-RGD-STReTCh (Force Inert) | addgene full sequence | sequence record 428953 | Addgene NGS Result
CTGGCTGGCTGGCATAAATATCTCACTCGCAATCAAATTCAGCCGATAGCGGAACGGGAAGGCGACTGGA
GTGCCATGTCCGGTTTTCAACAAACCATGCAAATGCTGAATGAGGGCATCGTTCCCACTGCGATGCTGGT
TGCCAACGATCAGATGGCGCTGGGCGCAATGCGCGCCATTACCGAGTCCGGGCTGCGCGTTGGTGCGGAT
ATCTCGGTAGTGGGATACGACGATACCGAAGATAGCTCATGTTATATCCCGCCGTTAACCACCATCAAAC
AGGATTTTCGCCTGCTGGGGCAAACCAGCGTGGACCGCTTGCTGCAACTCTCTCAGGGCCAGGCGGTGAA
GGGCAATCAGCTGTTGCCAGTCTCACTGGTGAAAAGAAAAACCACCCTGGCGCCCAATACGCAAACCGCC
TCTCCCCGCGCGTTGGCCGATTCATTAATGCAGCTGGCACGACAGGTTTCCCGACTGGAAAGCGGGCAGT
GACTCATGACCAAAATCCCTTAACGTGAGTTACGCGCGCGTCGTTCCACTGAGCGTCAGACCCCGTAGAA
AAGATCAAAGGATCTTCTTGAGATCCTTTTTTTCTGCGCGTAATCTGCTGCTTGCAAACAAAAAAACCAC
CGCTACCAGCGGTGGTTTGTTTGCCGGATCAAGAGCTACCAACTCTTTTTCCGAAGGTAACTGGCTTCAG
CAGAGCGCAGATACCAAATACTGTTCTTCTAGTGTAGCCGTAGTTAGCCCACCACTTCAAGAACTCTGTA
GCACCGCCTACATACCTCGCTCTGCTAATCCTGTTACCAGTGGCTGCTGCCAGTGGCGATAAGTCGTGTC
TTACCGGGTTGGACTCAAGACGATAGTTACCGGATAAGGCGCAGCGGTCGGGCTGAACGGGGGGTTCGTG
CACACAGCCCAGCTTGGAGCGAACGACCTACACCGAACTGAGATACCTACAGCGTGAGCTATGAGAAAGC
GCCACGCTTCCCGAAGGGAGAAAGGCGGACAGGTATCCGGTAAGCGGCAGGGTCGGAACAGGAGAGCGCA
CGAGGGAGCTTCCAGGGGGAAACGCCTGGTATCTTTATAGTCCTGTCGGGTTTCGCCACCTCTGACTTGA
GCGTCGATTTTTGTGATGCTCGTCAGGGGGGCGGAGCCTATGGAAAAACGCCAGCAACGCGGCCTTTTTA
CGGTTCCTGGCCTTTTGCTGGCCTTTTGCTCACATGTTCTTTCCTGCGTTATCCCCTGATTCTGTGGATA
ACCGTATTACCGCCTTTGAGTGAGCTGATACCGCTCGCCGCAGCCGAACGACCGAGCGCAGCGAGTCAGT
GAGCGAGGAAGCGGAAGGCGAGAGTAGGGAACTGCCAGGCATCAAACTAAGCAGAAGGCCCCTGACGGAT
GGCCTTTTTGCGTTTCTACAAACTCTTTCTGTGTTGTAAAACGACGGCCAGTCTTAAGCTCGGGCCCCCT
GGGCGGTTCTGATAACGAGTAATCGTTAATCCGCAAATAACGTAAAAACCCGCTTCGGCGGGTTTTTTTA
TGGGGGGAGTTTAGGGAAAGAGCATTTGTCAGAATATTTAAGGGCGCCTGTCACTTTGCTTGATATATGA
GAATTATTTAACCTTATAAATGAGAAAAAAGCAACGCACTTTAAATAAGATACGTTGCTTTTTCGATTGA
TGAACACCTATAATTAAACTATTCATCTATTATTTATGATTTTTTGTATATACAATATTTCTAGTTTGTT
AAAGAGAATTAAGAAAATAAATCTCGAAAATAATAAAGGGAAAATCAGTTTTTGATATCAAAATTATACA
TGTCAACGATAATACAAAATATAATACAAACTATAAGATGTTATCAGTATTTATTATCATTTAGAATAAA
TTTTGTGTCGCCCTTCCGCGAAATTAATACGACTCACTATAGGGGAATTGTGAGCGGATAACAATTCCCC
TCTAGAAATAATTTTGTTTAACTTTTAGGAGGTAAAACATATGGGCAGCGAAATTGGCACTGGTTTTCCG
TTTGATCCGCATTACGTTGAAGTTTTAGGCGAACGCATGCACTACGTAGACGTGGGTCCGCGTGACGGCA
CCCCGGTCCTGTTCCTGCACGGCAATCCAACCTCTAGCTATGTCTGGCGCAACATTATCCCGCACGTCGC
GCCGACGCACCGTAGTATTGCACCGGATCTGATCGGTATGGGTAAAAGCGATAAACCGGACCTGGGCTAT
TTCTTTGACGACCACGTTCGTTTTATGGATGCGTTCATTGAGGCCTTGGGTCTGGAAGAGGTGGTGTTGG
TTATCCATGACTGGGGTAGCGCTCTGGGCTTCCACTGGGCGAAGCGCAACCCGGAACGTGTGAAGGGCAT
CGCATTTATGGAGTTCATTCGCCCGATTCCGACCTGGGACGAGTGGCCGGAGTTCGCGCGTGAAACGTTC
CAGGCCTTTCGCACCACCGATGTCGGTCGTAAGCTGATTATTGACCAAAATGTTTTCATCGAGGGCACGT
TGCCGATGGGCGTTGTTCGTCCGCTGACCGAAGTCGAGATGGACCATTACCGTGAGCCGTTTTTGAATCC
GGTGGATCGTGAGCCGCTGTGGCGTTTCCCGAACGAGCTGCCGATCGCCGGTGAACCGGCGAACATCGTT
GCGCTGGTTGAAGAGTACATGGACTGGCTGCACCAGAGCCCGGTGCCGAAACTGCTGTTTTGGGGTACGC
CGGGTGTGCTGATCCCGCCTGCGGAAGCAGCCCGCCTGGCGAAATCCCTGCCGAACGCGAAGGCAGTGGA
TATTGGTCCAGGCCTGAATCTGCTGCAGGAAGATAACCCGGACCTGATTGGTAGCGAAATCGCGCGCTGG
CTGAGCACGTTGGAGATCAGCGGCGGTGCTGGCGAATTCACCGTCTATGCCGTCACCGGTCGTGGCGATT
CCCCGGCAAGCTCGGCGGCAGGTGGCGGTATGGAAACTCTGCATATTACCAAAACCATGAAAAACATTGA
AGTGCCGGAAACCAAAACCGCGAGCTTTGAATGCGAAGTGAGCCATTTTAACGTGCCGAGCATGTGGCTG
AAAAACGGCGTGGAAATTGAAATGAGCGAAAAATTTAAAATTGTGGTGCAGGGCAAACTGCATCAGCTGA
TTATTATGAACACCAGCACCGAAGATAGCGCGGAATATACCTTTGTGTGCGGCGCGCATATTGTGATGGT
GGATGCGTATAAACCGACCAAAAACGATCAGGTGAGCGCGACCCTGACCGTGACTTCCGAGAATCTGTAC
TTCGAGCAAGGTCACCACCATCATCACCATTAAGGATCCCCCCCTAGCATAACCCCTTGGGGCCTCTAAA
CGGGTCTTGAGGGGTTTTTTGCCCCTGAGACGCGTCAATCGAGTTCGTACCTAAGGGCGACACCCCCTAA
TTAGCCCGGGCGAAAGGCCCAGTCTTTCGACTGAGCCTTTCGTTTTATTTGATGCCTGGCAGTTCCCTAC
TCTCGCATGGGGAGTCCCCACACTACCATCGGCGCTACGGCGTTTCACTTCTGAGTTCGGCATGGGGTCA
GGTGGGACCACCGCGCTACTGCCGCCAGGCAAACAAGGGGTGTTATGAGCCATATTCAGGTATAAATGGG
CTCGCGATAATGTTCAGAATTGGTTAATTGGTTGTAACACTGACCCCTATTTGTTTATTTTTCTAAATAC
ATTCAAATATGTATCCGCTCATGAGACAATAACCCTGATAAATGCTTCAATAATATTGAAAAAGGAAGAA
TATGAGTATTCAACATTTCCGTGTCGCCCTTATTCCCTTTTTTGCGGCATTTTGCCTTCCTGTTTTTGCT
CACCCAGAAACGCTGGTGAAAGTAAAAGATGCTGAAGATCAGTTGGGTGCACGAGTGGGTTACATCGAAC
TGGATCTCAACAGCGGTAAGATCCTTGAGAGTTTTCGCCCCGAAGAACGTTTTCCAATGATGAGCACTTT
TAAAGTTCTGCTATGTGGCGCGGTATTATCCCGTATTGACGCCGGGCAAGAGCAACTCGGTCGCCGCATA
CACTATTCTCAGAATGACTTGGTTGAGTACTCACCAGTCACAGAAAAGCATCTTACGGATGGCATGACAG
TAAGAGAATTATGCAGTGCTGCCATAACCATGAGTGATAACACTGCGGCCAACTTACTTCTGACAACGAT
CGGAGGACCGAAGGAGCTAACCGCTTTTTTGCACAACATGGGGGATCATGTAACTCGCCTTGATCGTTGG
GAACCGGAGCTGAATGAAGCCATACCAAACGACGAGCGTGACACCACGATGCCTGTAGCGATGGCAACAA
CGTTGCGCAAACTATTAACTGGCGAACTACTTACTCTAGCTTCCCGGCAACAATTAATAGACTGGATGGA
GGCGGATAAAGTTGCAGGACCACTTCTGCGCTCGGCCCTTCCGGCTGGCTGGTTTATTGCTGATAAATCC
GGAGCCGGTGAGCGTGGTTCTCGCGGTATCATCGCAGCGCTGGGGCCAGATGGTAAGCCCTCCCGTATCG
TAGTTATCTACACGACGGGGAGTCAGGCAACTATGGATGAACGAAATAGACAGATCGCTGAGATAGGTGC
CTCACTGATTAAGCATTGGTAAGCGGCGCGCCATCGAATGGCGCAAAACCTTTCGCGGTATGGCATGATA
GCGCCCGGAAGAGAGTCAATTCAGGGTGGTGAATATGAAACCAGTAACGTTATACGATGTCGCAGAGTAT
GCCGGTGTCTCTTATCAGACCGTTTCCCGCGTGGTGAACCAGGCCAGCCACGTTTCTGCGAAAACGCGGG
AAAAAGTGGAAGCGGCGATGGCGGAGCTGAATTACATTCCCAACCGCGTGGCACAACAACTGGCGGGCAA
ACAGTCGTTGCTGATTGGCGTTGCCACCTCCAGTCTGGCCCTGCACGCGCCGTCGCAAATTGTCGCGGCG
ATTAAATCTCGCGCCGATCAACTGGGTGCCAGCGTGGTGGTGTCGATGGTAGAACGAAGCGGCGTCGAAG
CCTGTAAAGCGGCGGTGCACAATCTTCTCGCGCAACGCGTCAGTGGGCTGATCATTAACTATCCGCTGGA
TGACCAGGATGCCATTGCTGTGGAAGCTGCCTGCACTAATGTTCCGGCGTTATTTCTTGATGTCTCTGAC
CAGACACCCATCAACAGTATTATTTTCTCCCATGAGGACGGTACGCGACTGGGCGTGGAGCATCTGGTCG
CATTGGGTCACCAGCAAATCGCGCTGTTAGCGGGCCCATTAAGTTCTGTCTCGGCGCGTCTGCGT
